Addgene plasmid #133589: pcDNA3-HA-VprBP (C590)
Purpose: Expresses human VprBP C590 mutant in mammalian cells
Depositing lab: Yue Xiong. Depositing organization: University of North Carolina at Chapel Hill. Publication: CRL4(VprBP) E3 Ligase Promotes Monoubiquitylation and Chromatin Binding of TET Dioxygenases. Nakagawa T, Lv L, Nakagawa M, Yu Y, Yu C, D'Alessio AC, Nakayama K, Fan HY, Chen X, Xiong Y. Mol Cell. 2015 Jan 22;57(2):247-60. doi: 10.1016/j.molcel.2014.12.002. Epub 2014 Dec 31. PubMed 25557551.
Backbone
  Vector backbone: pcDNA3
  Backbone manufacturer: Invitrogen
  Backbone size w/o insert (bp): 5462
  Vector type: Mammalian Expression
Growth in bacteria
  Bacterial resistance: Ampicillin, 100 μg/mL
  Growth temperature: 37°C
  Growth strain: DH5alpha
  Copy number: Unknown
Gene/Insert
  Gene/Insert name: Vpr (HIV-1) binding protein (alt names: VprBP; KIAA0800; DCAF1)
  Species: H. sapiens (human)
  Insert size (bp): 4542
  Mutation: C590 mutation of human VprBP lacking the N-terminal portion involved in TET2 binding
  GenBank ID: NM_014703
  Entrez Gene: DCAF1 (a.k.a. RIP, VPRBP)
  Tag / fusion protein: HA (N terminal on backbone)
Terms and licenses: Academic/Nonprofit Terms; Industry Terms: Not Available to Industry
How to cite: pcDNA3-HA-VprBP (C590) was a gift from Yue Xiong (Addgene plasmid # 133589 ; http://n2t.net/addgene:133589 ; RRID:Addgene_133589)
