[The description below was written by a language model from this plasmid's Addgene catalogue record and pLannotate feature annotations shown in this document.]
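Description:
pcDNA3-HA-VprBP (C590) is a mammalian expression plasmid built on the pcDNA3 backbone that encodes an N-terminally HA-tagged truncation of human VprBP, also known as DCAF1, the substrate receptor of the CRL4 E3 ubiquitin ligase. The "C590" mutant lacks the N-terminal portion of the protein involved in TET2 binding. The catalogue lists an insert size of 4542 bp, which corresponds to roughly the full-length coding sequence. The sequenced 7,328 nt record instead annotates a DCAF1 fragment of about 1.8 kb, consistent with a C-terminal piece of around 590 residues. The listed size therefore appears to describe the parent gene rather than the truncated insert. The HA tag is recorded as being on the backbone but is not separately annotated in the feature table.

Expression is driven by the CMV immediate-early enhancer and promoter and terminated by the bovine growth hormone polyadenylation signal. The coding fragment is flanked by attB1 and attB2 sites, suggesting it was introduced by Gateway recombination. T7 and SP6 promoters lie on either side and can serve for in vitro transcription or as sequencing primer sites. An SV40 promoter drives a neomycin phosphotransferase cassette with an SV40 poly(A) signal, allowing G418 selection of stably transfected mammalian cells. In E. coli, the plasmid is maintained through a high-copy ColE1/pUC-type origin and selected by ampicillin resistance, and an f1 origin is also present. The short HIV-1 LTR, ble and lacI matches in the table are small fragments and are probably annotation artefacts or backbone remnants rather than functional elements.

The construct suits transient or stable expression of the truncated protein, for example as a TET2-binding-deficient comparison in studies of CRL4(VprBP)-mediated TET monoubiquitylation.
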