Features (pLannotate 1.2.2; 23 found; start..end, strand, type, name):
      1..380     +  enhancer       CMV enhancer: human cytomegalovirus immediate early enhancer
    381..584     +  promoter       CMV promoter: human cytomegalovirus (CMV) immediate early promoter
    580..613     +  LTR            5' LTR (truncated) (fragment): truncated 5' long terminal repeat (LTR) from HIV-1
    629..647     +  promoter       T7 promoter: promoter for bacteriophage T7 RNA polymerase
    724..748     +  protein_bind   attB1: mutant version of attB; recombination site for the Gateway® BP reaction BP Clonase™
    793..2568    +  CDS            DCAF1 (fragment): DCAF1_HUMAN - Also known as KIAA0800, RIP, VPRBP. Experimental evidence at protein level: Swiss-Prot protein existence level 1. (Microbial infection) In case of infection by HIV-2 virus, it is recruited by HIV-2 Vpx in order to hijack the CUL4A-RBX1-DDB1- DCAF1/VPRBP function leading to enhanced efficiency of macrophage infection and promotion of the replication of cognate primate lentiviruses in cells of monocyte/macrophage lineage. From Homo sapiens (Human).
   2589..2613    -  protein_bind   attB2: mutant version of attB; recombination site for the Gateway® BP reaction BP Clonase™
   2647..2665    -  promoter       SP6 promoter: promoter for bacteriophage SP6 RNA polymerase
   2691..2915    +  polyA_signal   bGH poly(A) signal: bovine growth hormone polyadenylation signal
   2919..2940    +  promoter       SV40 promoter (fragment): SV40 enhancer and early promoter
   2961..3389    +  rep_origin     f1 ori (sequence partly withheld): f1 bacteriophage origin of replication; arrow indicates direction of (+) strand synthesis
   3403..3732    +  promoter       SV40 promoter: SV40 enhancer and early promoter
   3799..4590    +  CDS            neo: KKA2_KLEPN - Also known as kan, nptII. Experimental evidence at protein level: Swiss-Prot protein existence level 1. Resistance to kanamycin, neomycin, paromomycin, ribostamycin, butirosin and gentamicin B. From Klebsiella pneumoniae.
   4614..4772    +  CDS            ble (fragment): BLE_KLEPN - Experimental evidence at protein level: Swiss-Prot protein existence level 1. Binding protein with a strong affinity to the bleomycin family of antibiotics. Binds to CL990; an antimitotic-antibiotic compound. From Klebsiella pneumoniae.
   4767..4888    +  polyA_signal   SV40 poly(A) signal: SV40 polyadenylation signal
   4961..4977    -  protein_bind   lac operator: The lac repressor binds to the lac operator to inhibit transcription in E. coli. This inhibition can be relieved by adding lactose or isopropyl-β-D-thiogalactopyranoside (IPTG). lac repressor encoded by lacI
   4985..5015    -  promoter       lac promoter: promoter for the E. coli lac operon
   5030..5051    -  protein_bind   CAP binding site: CAP binding activates transcription in the presence of cAMP. E. coli catabolite activator protein
   5064..5156    -  CDS            lacI (fragment): lac repressor; lacI; The lac repressor binds to the lac operator to inhibit transcription in E. coli. This inhibition can be relieved by adding lactose or isopropyl-β-D-thiogalactopyranoside (IPTG).
   5339..5927    -  rep_origin     ori: high-copy-number ColE1/pMB1/pBR322/pUC origin of replication
   6098..6958    -  CDS            AmpR: β-lactamase; bla; confers resistance to ampicillin, carbenicillin, and related antibiotics
   6959..7063    -  promoter       AmpR promoter: bla
   7122..7174    -  misc_feature   bom (fragment): basis of mobility region from pBR322
>Addgene plasmid #133589 | pcDNA3-HA-VprBP (C590) | addgene full sequence | sequence record 261718 | Addgene NGS Result
GACATTGATTATTGACTAGTTATTAATAGTAATCAATTACGGGGTCATTAGTTCATAGCCCATATATGGA
GTTCCGCGTTACATAACTTACGGTAAATGGCCCGCCTGGCTGACCGCCCAACGACCCCCGCCCATTGACG
TCAATAATGACGTATGTTCCCATAGTAACGCCAATAGGGACTTTCCATTGACGTCAATGGGTGGAGTATT
TACGGTAAACTGCCCACTTGGCAGTACATCAAGTGTATCATATGCCAAGTACGCCCCCTATTGACGTCAA
TGACGGTAAATGGCCCGCCTGGCATTATGCCCAGTACATGACCTTATGGGACTTTCCTACTTGGCAGTAC
ATCTACGTATTAGTCATCGCTATTACCATGGTGATGCGGTTTTGGCAGTACATCAATGGGCGTGGATAGC
GGTTTGACTCACGGGGATTTCCAAGTCTCCACCCCATTGACGTCAATGGGAGTTTGTTTTGGCACCAAAA
TCAACGGGACTTTCCAAAATGTCGTAACAACTCCGCCCCATTGACGCAAATGGGCGGTAGGCGTGTACGG
TGGGAGGTCTATATAAGCAGAGCTCTCTGGCTAACTAGAGAACCCACTGCTTACTGGCTTATCGAAATTA
ATACGACTCACTATAGGGAGACCCAAGCTTGGTACCGAGCTCGGATCCACCATGTACCCATACGACGTCC
CAGACTACGCTGAATTCGATATCACAAGTTTGTACAAAAAAGCAGGCTCTTTAAAGGAACCAATTCAGTC
GACTGGATCCGGTACCGAATTCCATGCTGCTGTGGGTGCCTCTGCGCCTTCTGCCCCTACTGCTCATCCT
CAGCCACGGCCCCCCCAGGGTCCGCTAGCTCTGCCCGGCCCATCTTATGCAGGCAACTCCCCTTTGATTG
GTAGAATCAGTTTTATCAGAGAGAGGCCATCACCCTGCAATGGCAGGAAAATCAGAGTGTTGCGGCAGAA
GTCGGACCATGGTGCCTACAGCCAAAGCCCAGCCATAAAAAAACAGCTGGACAGACATCTTCCTTCCCCA
CCTACGCTGGACAGTATAATCACAGAGTATCTTAGAGAACAACATGCTCGCTGCAAGAATCCAGTTGCCA
CCTGCCCACCTTTCTCCCTCTTTACTCCTCACCAATGTCCTGAGCCAAAACAGAGGCGGCAAGCGCCAAT
AAACTTTACGTCAAGGCTAAACCGCAGGGCATCATTTCCAAAGTATGGAGGGGTGGATGGCGGATGCTTT
GATAGGCACCTTATCTTTAGCAGATTCCGTCCTATTTCAGTGTTCCGGGAAGCCAATGAAGATGAGAGTG
GCTTCACCTGCTGTGCATTCTCAGCACGGGAGCGGTTCCTGATGCTTGGCACCTGCACAGGGCAGCTGAA
GCTCTATAATGTGTTTAGTGGACAGGAGGAGGCCAGCTATAACTGTCACAACTCAGCCATCACACATCTT
GAACCTTCCAGGGATGGGTCCTTGCTGCTGACATCTGCTACTTGGAGCCAGCCTTTGTCTGCACTTTGGG
GAATGAAGTCAGTATTTGATATGAAGCATTCCTTCACAGAAGATCACTATGTTGAGTTCAGTAAGCACTC
CCAGGATCGGGTCATCGGCACAAAAGGAGACATTGCCCACATTTATGATATTCAGACTGGCAACAAGCTG
TTGACTCTGTTTAACCCAGATCTTGCCAACAACTACAAGAGGAACTGTGCCACCTTTAATCCTACAGATG
ATCTTGTCTTAAATGATGGCGTCCTCTGGGATGTCCGCTCTGCACAGGCCATCCACAAGTTTGACAAGTT
CAATATGAACATCAGTGGTGTTTTCCATCCAAATGGACTGGAGGTGATCATTAATACTGAGATTTGGGAC
CTTCGAACTTTTCATCTTTTGCATACTGTTCCCGCTCTGGATCAGTGTCGCGTGGTGTTCAATCACACGG
GAACAGTGATGTATGGAGCTATGTTGCAGGCAGATGATGAAGATGACTTAATGGAAGAGAGGATGAAAAG
CCCCTTTGGGTCATCCTTCCGAACATTTAATGCAACTGACTACAAACCTATAGCAACCATTGATGTGAAA
CGGAACATCTTTGACCTGTGTACAGACACCAAAGACTGCTATCTTGCTGTCATTGAGAATCAAGGCAGCA
TGGATGCCCTGAACATGGACACAGTATGCAGGCTGTATGAAGTGGGCAGGCAGCGTCTGGCAGAGGATGA
GGATGAAGAGGAGGACCAGGAAGAGGAAGAACAGGAGGAAGAAGATGATGATGAAGATGATGATGACACC
GATGATTTAGATGAGCTTGACACTGACCAGTTGCTGGAGGCGGAGTTGGAGGAGGACGACAATAATGAGA
ACGCAGGGGAAGATGGGGACAATGACTTCTCTCCCTCTGATGAGGAGCTAGCAAACCTTCTAGAGGAGGG
AGAGGACGGGGAGGATGAAGACTCTGATGCAGATGAGGAGGTGGAACTGATCTTGGGGGACACTGACAGC
TCTGACAACTCTGATTTGGAAGATGACATCATCTTATCTCTGAATGAGCCCGGGCTCGAGATATCTAGAC
CCAGCTTTCTTGTACAAAGTGGTGATATCCTCGAGCATGCATCTAGAGGGCCCTATTCTATAGTGTCACC
TAAATGCTAGAGCTCGCTGATCAGCCTCGACTGTGCCTTCTAGTTGCCAGCCATCTGTTGTTTGCCCCTC
CCCCGTGCCTTCCTTGACCCTGGAAGGTGCCACTCCCACTGTCCTTTCCTAATAAAATGAGGAAATTGCA
TCGCATTGTCTGAGTAGGTGTCATTCTATTCTGGGGGGTGGGGTGGGGCAGGACAGCAAGGGGGAGGATT
GGGAAGACAATAGCAGGCATGCTGGGGATGCGGTGGGCTCTATGGCTTCTGAGGCGGAAAGAACCAGCTG
GGGCTCTAGGGGGTATCCCC
[124 nt withheld, positions 2961-3084]
C
[91 nt withheld, positions 3086-3176]
A
[49 nt withheld, positions 3178-3226]
CCTTTGACGTTGGAGTCCACGTTCTTT
[37 nt withheld, positions 3254-3290]
ACCCTATCTCGGTCTATTCTTTTGATTTATAAGGGATTTTGCCGATTTCGGCCTATTGGTTAAAAAATGA
GCTGATTTAACAAAAATTTAACGCGAATTAATTCTGTGGAATGTGTGTCAGTTAGGGTGTGGAAAGTCCC
CAGGCTCCCCAGCAGGCAGAAGTATGCAAAGCATGCATCTCAATTAGTCAGCAACCAGGTGTGGAAAGTC
CCCAGGCTCCCCAGCAGGCAGAAGTATGCAAAGCATGCATCTCAATTAGTCAGCAACCATAGTCCCGCCC
CTAACTCCGCCCATCCCGCCCCTAACTCCGCCCAGTTCCGCCCATTCTCCGCCCCATGGCTGACTAATTT
TTTTTATTTATGCAGAGGCCGAGGCCGCCTCTGCCTCTGAGCTATTCCAGAAGTAGTGAGGAGGCTTTTT
TGGAGGCCTAGGCTTTTGCAAAAAGCTCCCGGGAGCTTGTATATCCATTTTCGGATCTGATCAAGAGACA
GGATGAGGATCGTTTCGCATGATTGAACAAGATGGATTGCACGCAGGTTCTCCGGCCGCTTGGGTGGAGA
GGCTATTCGGCTATGACTGGGCACAACAGACAATCGGCTGCTCTGATGCCGCCGTGTTCCGGCTGTCAGC
GCAGGGGCGCCCGGTTCTTTTTGTCAAGACCGACCTGTCCGGTGCCCTGAATGAACTGCAGGACGAGGCA
GCGCGGCTATCGTGGCTGGCCACGACGGGCGTTCCTTGCGCAGCTGTGCTCGACGTTGTCACTGAAGCGG
GAAGGGACTGGCTGCTATTGGGCGAAGTGCCGGGGCAGGATCTCCTGTCATCTCACCTTGCTCCTGCCGA
GAAAGTATCCATCATGGCTGATGCAATGCGGCGGCTGCATACGCTTGATCCGGCTACCTGCCCATTCGAC
CACCAAGCGAAACATCGCATCGAGCGAGCACGTACTCGGATGGAAGCCGGTCTTGTCGATCAGGATGATC
TGGACGAAGAGCATCAGGGGCTCGCGCCAGCCGAACTGTTCGCCAGGCTCAAGGCGCGCATGCCCGACGG
CGAGGATCTCGTCGTGACCCATGGCGATGCCTGCTTGCCGAATATCATGGTGGAAAATGGCCGCTTTTCT
GGATTCATCGACTGTGGCCGGCTGGGTGTGGCGGACCGCTATCAGGACATAGCGTTGGCTACCCGTGATA
TTGCTGAAGAGCTTGGCGGCGAATGGGCTGACCGCTTCCTCGTGCTTTACGGTATCGCCGCTCCCGATTC
GCAGCGCATCGCCTTCTATCGCCTTCTTGACGAGTTCTTCTGAGCGGGACTCTGGGGTTCGAAATGACCG
ACCAAGCGACGCCCAACCTGCCATCACGAGATTTCGATTCCACCGCCGCCTTCTATGAAAGGTTGGGCTT
CGGAATCGTTTTCCGGGACGCCGGCTGGATGATCCTCCAGCGCGGGGATCTCATGCTGGAGTTCTTCGCC
CACCCCAACTTGTTTATTGCAGCTTATAATGGTTACAAATAAAGCAATAGCATCACAAATTTCACAAATA
AAGCATTTTTTTCACTGCATTCTAGTTGTGGTTTGTCCAAACTCATCAATGTATCTTATCATGTCTGTAT
ACCGTCGACCTCTAGCTAGAGCTTGGCGTAATCATGGTCATAGCTGTTTCCTGTGTGAAATTGTTATCCG
CTCACAATTCCACACAACATACGAGCCGGAAGCATAAAGTGTAAAGCCTGGGGTGCCTAATGAGTGAGCT
AACTCACATTAATTGCGTTGCGCTCACTGCCCGCTTTCCAGTCGGGAAACCTGTCGTGCCAGCTGCATTA
ATGAATCGGCCAACGCGCGGGGAGAGGCGGTTTGCGTATTGGGCGCTCTTCCGCTTCCTCGCTCACTGAC
TCGCTGCGCTCGGTCGTTCGGCTGCGGCGAGCGGTATCAGCTCACTCAAAGGCGGTAATACGGTTATCCA
CAGAATCAGGGGATAACGCAGGAAAGAACATGTGAGCAAAAGGCCAGCAAAAGGCCAGGAACCGTAAAAA
GGCCGCGTTGCTGGCGTTTTTCCATAGGCTCCGCCCCCCTGACGAGCATCACAAAAATCGACGCTCAAGT
CAGAGGTGGCGAAACCCGACAGGACTATAAAGATACCAGGCGTTTCCCCCTGGAAGCTCCCTCGTGCGCT
CTCCTGTTCCGACCCTGCCGCTTACCGGATACCTGTCCGCCTTTCTCCCTTCGGGAAGCGTGGCGCTTTC
TCATAGCTCACGCTGTAGGTATCTCAGTTCGGTGTAGGTCGTTCGCTCCAAGCTGGGCTGTGTGCACGAA
CCCCCCGTTCAGCCCGACCGCTGCGCCTTATCCGGTAACTATCGTCTTGAGTCCAACCCGGTAAGACACG
ACTTATCGCCACTGGCAGCAGCCACTGGTAACAGGATTAGCAGAGCGAGGTATGTAGGCGGTGCTACAGA
GTTCTTGAAGTGGTGGCCTAACTACGGCTACACTAGAAGAACAGTATTTGGTATCTGCGCTCTGCTGAAG
CCAGTTACCTTCGGAAAAAGAGTTGGTAGCTCTTGATCCGGCAAACAAACCACCGCTGGTAGCGGTGGTT
TTTTTGTTTGCAAGCAGCAGATTACGCGCAGAAAAAAAGGATCTCAAGAAGATCCTTTGATCTTTTCTAC
GGGGTCTGACGCTCAGTGGAACGAAAACTCACGTTAAGGGATTTTGGTCATGAGATTATCAAAAAGGATC
TTCACCTAGATCCTTTTAAATTAAAAATGAAGTTTTAAATCAATCTAAAGTATATATGAGTAAACTTGGT
CTGACAGTTACCAATGCTTAATCAGTGAGGCACCTATCTCAGCGATCTGTCTATTTCGTTCATCCATAGT
TGCCTGACTCCCCGTCGTGTAGATAACTACGATACGGGAGGGCTTACCATCTGGCCCCAGTGCTGCAATG
ATACCGCGAGACCCACGCTCACCGGCTCCAGATTTATCAGCAATAAACCAGCCAGCCGGAAGGGCCGAGC
GCAGAAGTGGTCCTGCAACTTTATCCGCCTCCATCCAGTCTATTAATTGTTGCCGGGAAGCTAGAGTAAG
TAGTTCGCCAGTTAATAGTTTGCGCAACGTTGTTGCCATTGCTACAGGCATCGTGGTGTCACGCTCGTCG
TTTGGTATGGCTTCATTCAGCTCCGGTTCCCAACGATCAAGGCGAGTTACATGATCCCCCATGTTGTGCA
AAAAAGCGGTTAGCTCCTTCGGTCCTCCGATCGTTGTCAGAAGTAAGTTGGCCGCAGTGTTATCACTCAT
GGTTATGGCAGCACTGCATAATTCTCTTACTGTCATGCCATCCGTAAGATGCTTTTCTGTGACTGGTGAG
TACTCAACCAAGTCATTCTGAGAATAGTGTATGCGGCGACCGAGTTGCTCTTGCCCGGCGTCAATACGGG
ATAATACCGCGCCACATAGCAGAACTTTAAAAGTGCTCATCATTGGAAAACGTTCTTCGGGGCGAAAACT
CTCAAGGATCTTACCGCTGTTGAGATCCAGTTCGATGTAACCCACTCGTGCACCCAACTGATCTTCAGCA
TCTTTTACTTTCACCAGCGTTTCTGGGTGAGCAAAAACAGGAAGGCAAAATGCCGCAAAAAAGGGAATAA
GGGCGACACGGAAATGTTGAATACTCATACTCTTCCTTTTTCAATATTATTGAAGCATTTATCAGGGTTA
TTGTCTCATGAGCGGATACATATTTGAATGTATTTAGAAAAATAAACAAATAGGGGTTCCGCGCACATTT
CCCCGAAAAGTGCCACCTGACGTCGACGGATCGGGAGATCTCCCGATCCCCTATGGTGCACTCTCAGTAC
AATCTGCTCTGATGCCGCATAGTTAAGCCAGTATCTGCTCCCTGCTTGTGTGTTGGAGGTCGCTGAGTAG
TGCGCGAGCAAAATTTAAGCTACAACAAGGCAAGGCTTGACCGACAATTGCATGAAGAATCTGCTTAGGG
TTAGGCGTTTTGCGCTGCTTCGCGATGTACGGGCCAGATATACGCGTT
